>Addgene plasmid #72299 | pCDH-CB-IRES-copGFP-T2A-Puro | depositor full sequence | sequence record 131901 | cloning junction
ACGCGTGTAGTCTTATGCAATACTCTTGTAGTCTTGCAACATGGTAACGATGAGTTAGCAACATGCCTTA
CAAGGAGAGAAAAAGCACCGTGCATGCCGATTGGTGGAAGTAAGGTGGTACGATCGTGCCTTATTAGGAA
GGCAACAGACGGGTCTGACATGGATTGGACGAACCACTGAATTGCCGCATTGCAGAGATATTGTATTTAA
GTGCCTAGCTCGATACAATAAACGGGTCTCTCTGGTTAGACCAGATCTGAGCCTGGGAGCTCTCTGGCTA
ACTAGGGAACCCACTGCTTAAGCCTCAATAAAGCTTGCCTTGAGTGCTTCAAGTAGTGTGTGCCCGTCTG
TTGTGTGACTCTGGTAACTAGAGATCCCTCAGACCCTTTTAGTCAGTGTGGAAAATCTCTAGCAGTGGCG
CCCGAACAGGGACCTGAAAGCGAAAGGGAAACCAGAGCTCTCTCGACGCAGGACTCGGCTTGCTGAAGCG
CGCACGGCAAGAGGCGAGGGGCGGCGACTGGTGAGTACGCCAAAAATTTTGACTAGCGGAGGCTAGAAGG
AGAGAGATGGGTGCGAGAGCGTCAGTATTAAGCGGGGGAGAATTAGATCGCGATGGGAAAAAATTCGGTT
AAGGCCAGGGGGAAAGAAAAAATATAAATTAAAACATATAGTATGGGCAAGCAGGGAGCTAGAACGATTC
GCAGTTAATCCTGGCCTGTTAGAAACATCAGAAGGCTGTAGACAAATACTGGGACAGCTACAACCATCCC
TTCAGACAGGATCAGAAGAACTTAGATCATTATATAATACAGTAGCAACCCTCTATTGTGTGCATCAAAG
GATAGAGATAAAAGACACCAAGGAAGCTTTAGACAAGATAGAGGAAGAGCAAAACAAAAGTAAGACCACC
GCACAGCAAGCGGCCACTGATCTTCAGACCTGGAGGAGGAGATATGAGGGACAATTGGAGAAGTGAATTA
TATAAATATAAAGTAGTAAAAATTGAACCATTAGGAGTAGCACCCACCAAGGCAAAGAGAAGAGTGGTGC
AGAGAGAAAAAAGAGCAGTGGGAATAGGAGCTTTGTTCCTTGGGTTCTTGGGAGCAGCAGGAAGCACTAT
GGGCGCAGCCTCAATGACGCTGACGGTACAGGCCAGACAATTATTGTCTGGTATAGTGCAGCAGCAGAAC
AATTTGCTGAGGGCTATTGAGGCGCAACAGCATCTGTTGCAACTCACAGTCTGGGGCATCAAGCAGCTCC
AGGCAAGAATCCTGGCTGTGGAAAGATACCTAAAGGATCAACAGCTCCTGGGGATTTGGGGTTGCTCTGG
AAAACTCATTTGCACCACTGCTGTGCCTTGGAATGCTAGTTGGAGTAATAAATCTCTGGAACAGATTGGA
ATCACACGACCTGGATGGAGTGGGACAGAGAAATTAACAATTACACAAGCTTAATACACTCCTTAATTGA
AGAATCGCAAAACCAGCAAGAAAAGAATGAACAAGAATTATTGGAATTAGATAAATGGGCAAGTTTGTGG
AATTGGTTTAACATAACAAATTGGCTGTGGTATATAAAATTATTCATAATGATAGTAGGAGGCTTGGTAG
GTTTAAGAATAGTTTTTGCTGTACTTTCTATAGTGAATAGAGTTAGGCAGGGATATTCACCATTATCGTT
TCAGACCCACCTCCCAACCCCGAGGGGACCCGACAGGCCCGAAGGAATAGAAGAAGAAGGTGGAGAGAGA
GACAGAGACAGATCCATTCGATTAGTGAACGGATCTCGACGGTTAACTTTTAAAAGAAAAGGGGGGATTG
GGGGGTACAGTGCAGGGGAAAGAATAGTAGACATAATAGCAACAGACATACAAACTAAAGAATTACAAAA
ACAAATTACAAAAATTCAAAATTTTATCGATTAATTAAGGTACCTCTGGTCGTTACATAACTTACGGTAA
ATGGCCCGCCTGGCTGACCGCCCAACGACCCCGCCCATTGACGTCAATAATGACGTATGTTCCCATAGTA
ACGCCAATAGGGACTTTCCATTGACGTCAATGGGTGGAGTATTTACGGTAAACTGCCCACTTGGCAGTAC
ATCAAGTGTATCATATGCCAAGTACGCCCCCTATTGACGTCAATGACGGTAAATGGCCCGCCTGGCATTA
TGCCCAGTACATGACCTTATGGGACTTTCCTACTTGGCAGTACATCTACTCGAGGCCACGTTCTGCTTCA
CTCTCCCCATCTCCCCCCCCTCCCCACCCCCAATTTTGTATTTATTTATTTTTTAATTATTTTGTGCAGC
GATGGGGGCGGGGGGGGGGGGGGGGGGGGCGCGCGCCAGGCGGGGCGGGGCGGGGCGAGGGGCGGGGCGG
GGCGAGGCGGAGAGGTGCGGCGGCAGCCAATCAGAGCGGCGCGCTCCGAAAGTTTCCTTTTATGGCGAGG
CGGCGGCGGCGGCGGCCCTATAAAAAGCGAAGCGCGCGGCGGGCGGGAGCGGGATCAGCCACCGCGGTGG
CGGCCCTAGAGTCGATCGAGGAACTGAAAAACCAGAAAGTTAACTGGTAAGTTTAGTCTTTTTGTCTTTT
ATTTCAGGTCCCCGATCCGGTGGTGGTGCAAATCAAAGAACTGCTCCTCAGTGGATGTTGCCTTTACTTC
TAGGCCTGTACGGAAGTGTTACTTCTGCTCTAAAAGCTGCGGAATTGTACCCGCGGCCGATCCACCGGTC
GGGATCCGCTAGCGTTTAAACGCGGCCGCAATTGATCCGCCCCTCTCCCTCCCCCCCCCCTAACGTTACT
GGCCGAAGCCGCTTGGAATAAGGCCGGTGTGCGTTTGTCTATATGTTATTTTCCACCATATTGCCGTCTT
TTGGCAATGTGAGGGCCCGGAAACCTGGCCCTGTCTTCTTGACGAGCATTCCTAGGGGTCTTTCCCCTCT
CGCCAAAGGAATGCAAGGTCTGTTGAATGTCGTGAAGGAAGCAGTTCCTCTGGAAGCTTCTTGAAGACAA
ACAACGTCTGTAGCGACCCTTTGCAGGCAGCGGAACCCCCCACCTGGCGACAGGTGCCTCTGCGGCCAAA
AGCCACGTGTATAAGATACACCTGCAAAGGCGGCACAACCCCAGTGCCACGTTGTGAGTTGGATAGTTGT
GGAAAGAGTCAAATGGCTCTCCTCAAGCGTATTCAACAAGGGGCTGAAGGATGCCCAGAAGGTACCCCAT
TGTATGGGATCTGATCTGGGGCCTCGGTGCACATGCTTTACATGTGTTTAGTCGAGGTTAAAAAAACGTC
TAGGCCCCCCGAACCACGGGGACGTGGTTTTCCTTTGAAAAACACGATGATAATATGGCCACAAGATCCA
CCATGGAGAGCGACGAGAGCGGCCTGCCCGCCATGGAGATCGAGTGCCGCATCACCGGCACCCTGAACGG
CGTGGAGTTCGAGCTGGTGGGCGGCGGAGAGGGCACCCCCAAGCAGGGCCGCATGACCAACAAGATGAAG
AGCACCAAAGGCGCCCTGACCTTCAGCCCCTACCTGCTGAGCCACGTGATGGGCTACGGCTTCTACCACT
TCGGCACCTACCCCAGCGGCTACGAGAACCCCTTCCTGCACGCCATCAACAACGGCGGCTACACCAACAC
CCGCATCGAGAAGTACGAGGACGGCGGCGTGCTGCACGTGAGCTTCAGCTACCGCTACGAGGCCGGCCGC
GTGATCGGCGACTTCAAGGTGGTGGGCACCGGCTTCCCCGAGGACAGCGTGATCTTCACCGACAAGATCA
TCCGCAGCAACGCCACCGTGGAGCACCTGCACCCCATGGGCGATAACGTGCTGGTGGGCAGCTTCGCCCG
CACCTTCAGCCTGCGCGACGGCGGCTACTACAGCTTCGTGGTGGACAGCCACATGCACTTCAAGAGCGCC
ATCCACCCCAGCATCCTGCAGAACGGGGGCCCCATGTTCGCCTTCCGCCGCGTGGAGGAGCTGCACAGCA
ACACCGAGCTGGGCATCGTGGAGTACCAGCACGCCTTCAAGACCCCCATCGCCTTCGCCAGATCCCGCGC
TCAGTCGTCCAATTCTGCCGTGGACGGCACCGCCGGACCCGGCTCCACCGGATCTCGCAAGCTTGGCAGT
GGAGAGGGCAGAGGAAGTCTGCTAACATGCGGTGACGTCGAGGAGAATCCTGGCCCAATGACCGAGTACA
AGCCCACGGTGCGCCTCGCCACCCGCGACGACGTCCCCAGGGCCGTACGCACCCTCGCCGCCGCGTTCGC
CGACTACCCCGCCACGCGCCACACCGTCGATCCGGACCGCCACATCGAGCGGGTCACCGAGCTGCAAGAA
CTCTTCCTCACGCGCGTCGGGCTCGACATCGGCAAGGTGTGGGTCGCGGACGACGGCGCCGCGGTGGCGG
TCTGGACCACGCCGGAGAGCGTCGAAGCGGGGGCGGTGTTCGCCGAGATCGGCCCGCGCATGGCCGAGTT
GAGCGGTTCCCGGCTGGCCGCGCAGCAACAGATGGAAGGCCTCCTGGCGCCGCACCGGCCCAAGGAGCCC
GCGTGGTTCCTGGCCACCGTCGGCGTCTCGCCCGACCACCAGGGCAAGGGTCTGGGCAGCGCCGTCGTGC
TCCCCGGAGTGGAGGCGGCCGAGCGCGCCGGGGTGCCCGCCTTCCTGGAGACCTCCGCGCCCCGCAACCT
CCCCTTCTACGAGCGGCTCGGCTTCACCGTCACCGCCGACGTCGAGGTGCCCGAAGGACCGCGCACCTGG
TGCATGACCCGCAAGCCCGGTGCCTGAGAATTCGTCGACAATCAACCTCTGGATTACAAAATTTGTGAAA
GATTGACTGGTATTCTTAACTATGTTGCTCCTTTTACGCTATGTGGATACGCTGCTTTAATGCCTTTGTA
TCATGCTATTGCTTCCCGTATGGCTTTCATTTTCTCCTCCTTGTATAAATCCTGGTTGCTGTCTCTTTAT
GAGGAGTTGTGGCCCGTTGTCAGGCAACGTGGCGTGGTGTGCACTGTGTTTGCTGACGCAACCCCCACTG
GTTGGGGCATTGCCACCACCTGTCAGCTCCTTTCCGGGACTTTCGCTTTCCCCCTCCCTATTGCCACGGC
GGAACTCATCGCCGCCTGCCTTGCCCGCTGCTGGACAGGGGCTCGGCTGTTGGGCACTGACAATTCCGTG
GTGTTGTCGGGGAAATCATCGTCCTTTCCTTGGCTGCTCGCCTGTGTTGCCACCTGGATTCTGCGCGGGA
CGTCCTTCTGCTACGTCCCTTCGGCCCTCAATCCAGCGGACCTTCCTTCCCGCGGCCTGCTGCCGGCTCT
GCGGCCTCTTCCGCGTCTTCGCCTTCGCCCTCAGACGAGTCGGATCTCCCTTTGGGCCGCCTCCCCGCCT
GGTACCTTTAAGACCAATGACTTACAAGGCAGCTGTAGATCTTAGCCACTTTTTAAAAGAAAAGGGGGGA
CTGGAAGGGCTAATTCACTCCCAACGAAAATAAGATCTGCTTTTTGCTTGTACTGGGTCTCTCTGGTTAG
ACCAGATCTGAGCCTGGGAGCTCTCTGGCTAACTAGGGAACCCACTGCTTAAGCCTCAATAAAGCTTGCC
TTGAGTGCTTCAAGTAGTGTGTGCCCGTCTGTTGTGTGACTCTGGTAACTAGAGATCCCTCAGACCCTTT
TAGTCAGTGTGGAAAATCTCTAGCAGTAGTAGTTCATGTCATCTTATTATTCAGTATTTATAACTTGCAA
AGAAATGAATATCAGAGAGTGAGAGGAACTTGTTTATTGCAGCTTATAATGGTTACAAATAAAGCAATAG
CATCACAAATTTCACAAATAAAGCATTTTTTTCACTGCATTCTAGTTGTGGTTTGTCCAAACTCATCAAT
GTATCTTATCATGTCTGGCTCTAGCTATCCCGCCCCTAACTCCGCCCAGTTCCGCCCATTCTCCGCCCCA
TGGCTGACTAATTTTTTTTATTTATGCAGAGGCCGAGGCCGCCTCGGCCTCTGAGCTATTCCAGAAGTAG
TGAGGAGGCTTTTTTGGAGGCCTAGACTTTTGCAGAGACGGCCCAAATTCGTAATCATGGTCATAGCTGT
TTCCTGTGTGAAATTGTTATCCGCTCACAATTCCACACAACATACGAGCCGGAAGCATAAAGTGTAAAGC
CTGGGGTGCCTAATGAGTGAGCTAACTCACATTAATTGCGTTGCGCTCACTGCCCGCTTTCCAGTCGGGA
AACCTGTCGTGCCAGCTGCATTAATGAATCGGCCAACGCGCGGGGAGAGGCGGTTTGCGTATTGGGCGCT
CTTCCGCTTCCTCGCTCACTGACTCGCTGCGCTCGGTCGTTCGGCTGCGGCGAGCGGTATCAGCTCACTC
AAAGGCGGTAATACGGTTATCCACAGAATCAGGGGATAACGCAGGAAAGAACATGTGAGCAAAAGGCCAG
CAAAAGGCCAGGAACCGTAAAAAGGCCGCGTTGCTGGCGTTTTTCCATAGGCTCCGCCCCCCTGACGAGC
ATCACAAAAATCGACGCTCAAGTCAGAGGTGGCGAAACCCGACAGGACTATAAAGATACCAGGCGTTTCC
CCCTGGAAGCTCCCTCGTGCGCTCTCCTGTTCCGACCCTGCCGCTTACCGGATACCTGTCCGCCTTTCTC
CCTTCGGGAAGCGTGGCGCTTTCTCATAGCTCACGCTGTAGGTATCTCAGTTCGGTGTAGGTCGTTCGCT
CCAAGCTGGGCTGTGTGCACGAACCCCCCGTTCAGCCCGACCGCTGCGCCTTATCCGGTAACTATCGTCT
TGAGTCCAACCCGGTAAGACACGACTTATCGCCACTGGCAGCAGCCACTGGTAACAGGATTAGCAGAGCG
AGGTATGTAGGCGGTGCTACAGAGTTCTTGAAGTGGTGGCCTAACTACGGCTACACTAGAAGGACAGTAT
TTGGTATCTGCGCTCTGCTGAAGCCAGTTACCTTCGGAAAAAGAGTTGGTAGCTCTTGATCCGGCAAACA
AACCACCGCTGGTAGCGGTGGTTTTTTTGTTTGCAAGCAGCAGATTACGCGCAGAAAAAAAGGATCTCAA
GAAGATCCTTTGATCTTTTCTACGGGGTCTGACGCTCAGTGGAACGAAAACTCACGTTAAGGGATTTTGG
TCATGAGATTATCAAAAAGGATCTTCACCTAGATCCTTTTAAATTAAAAATGAAGTTTTAAATCAATCTA
AAGTATATATGAGTAAACTTGGTCTGACAGTTACCAATGCTTAATCAGTGAGGCACCTATCTCAGCGATC
TGTCTATTTCGTTCATCCATAGTTGCCTGACTCCCCGTCGTGTAGATAACTACGATACGGGAGGGCTTAC
CATCTGGCCCCAGTGCTGCAATGATACCGCGAGACCCACGCTCACCGGCTCCAGATTTATCAGCAATAAA
CCAGCCAGCCGGAAGGGCCGAGCGCAGAAGTGGTCCTGCAACTTTATCCGCCTCCATCCAGTCTATTAAT
TGTTGCCGGGAAGCTAGAGTAAGTAGTTCGCCAGTTAATAGTTTGCGCAACGTTGTTGCCATTGCTACAG
GCATCGTGGTGTCACGCTCGTCGTTTGGTATGGCTTCATTCAGCTCCGGTTCCCAACGATCAAGGCGAGT
TACATGATCCCCCATGTTGTGCAAAAAAGCGGTTAGCTCCTTCGGTCCTCCGATCGTTGTCAGAAGTAAG
TTGGCCGCAGTGTTATCACTCATGGTTATGGCAGCACTGCATAATTCTCTTACTGTCATGCCATCCGTAA
GATGCTTTTCTGTGACTGGTGAGTACTCAACCAAGTCATTCTGAGAATAGTGTATGCGGCGACCGAGTTG
CTCTTGCCCGGCGTCAATACGGGATAATACCGCGCCACATAGCAGAACTTTAAAAGTGCTCATCATTGGA
AAACGTTCTTCGGGGCGAAAACTCTCAAGGATCTTACCGCTGTTGAGATCCAGTTCGATGTAACCCACTC
GTGCACCCAACTGATCTTCAGCATCTTTTACTTTCACCAGCGTTTCTGGGTGAGCAAAAACAGGAAGGCA
AAATGCCGCAAAAAAGGGAATAAGGGCGACACGGAAATGTTGAATACTCATACTCTTCCTTTTTCAATAT
TATTGAAGCATTTATCAGGGTTATTGTCTCATGAGCGGATACATATTTGAATGTATTTAGAAAAATAAAC
AAATAGGGGTTCCGCGCACATTTCCCCGAAAAGTGCCACCTGACGTCTAAGAAACCATTATTATCATGAC
ATTAACCTATAAAAATAGGCGTATCACGAGGCCCTTTCGTCTCGCGCGTTTCGGTGATGACGGTGAAAAC
CTCTGACACATGCAGCTCCCGGAGACGGTCACAGCTTGTCTGTAAGCGGATGCCGGGAGCAGACAAGCCC
GTCAGGGCGCGTCAGCGGGTGTTGGCGGGTGTCGGGGCTGGCTTAACTATGCGGCATCAGAGCAGATTGT
ACTGAGAGTGCACCATATGCGGTGTGAAATACCGCACAGATGCGTAAGGAGAAAATACCGCATCAGGCGC
CATTCGCCATTCAGGCTGCGCAACTGTTGGGAAGGGCGATCGGTGCGGGCCTCTTCGCTATTACGCCAGC
TGGCGAAAGGGGGATGTGCTGCAAGGCGATTAAGTTGGGTAACGCCAGGGTTTTCCCAGTCACGACGTTG
TAAAACGACGGCCAGTGCCAAGCTG
Features (pLannotate 1.2.2; 29 found; start..end, strand, type, name):
      6..227     +  promoter       RSV promoter: Rous sarcoma virus enhancer/promoter
    234..414     +  LTR            5' LTR (truncated): truncated 5' long terminal repeat (LTR) from HIV-1
    458..583     +  misc_feature   HIV-1 Ψ: packaging signal of human immunodeficiency virus type 1
    567..905     +  CDS            HIV-1 gag (fragment): gag protein from human immunodeficiency virus 1; gag
   1025..1361    +  ncRNA          RRE: Accession: RF00036 - HIV Rev response element
   1397..1786    +  CDS            env (fragment): ENV_HV1H2 - Experimental evidence at protein level: Swiss-Prot protein existence level 1. [Transmembrane protein gp41]: Acts as a class I viral fusion protein. Under the current model, the protein has at least 3 conformational states: pre-fusion native state, pre-hairpin intermediate state, and post-fusion hairpin state. During fusion of viral and target intracellular membranes, the coiled coil regions (heptad repeats) assume a trimer-of-hairpins structure, positioning the fusion peptide in close proximity to the C-terminal region of the ectodomain. The formation of this structure appears to d
   1798..1915    +  misc_feature   cPPT/CTS: central polypurine tract and central termination sequence of HIV-1
   1941..2219    +  enhancer       CMV enhancer (fragment): human cytomegalovirus immediate early enhancer
   2226..2495    +  promoter       chicken β-actin promoter: No description available
   2509..2525    +  misc_feature   MCS (fragment): pBluescript multiple cloning site
   2567..2663    +  intron         SV40 intron: modified SV40 intron with splice donor and acceptor sites
   2881..3343    +  misc_feature   IRES: internal ribosome entry site (IRES) of the encephalomyocarditis virus (EMCV)
   3385..4049    +  CDS            CopGFP (fragment): green fluorescent protein 2 from Pontellina plumata, also known as ppluGFP2 (Shagin et al., 2004)
   4188..4787    +  CDS            PuroR: puromycin N-acetyltransferase; pac from Streptomyces alboniger; confers resistance to puromycin
   4800..5388    +  misc_feature   WPRE: woodchuck hepatitis virus posttranscriptional regulatory element
   5383..5490    +  CDS            nef (fragment): NEF_SIVS4 - Experimental evidence at protein level: Swiss-Prot protein existence level 1. Interferes with TCR signaling from the cell membrane. Interacts with CD247/TCRZ (TCR zeta chain) and exert potent down- regulation of cell surface TCR/CD3 complexes. From Simian immunodeficiency virus (isolate F236/smH4) (SIV-sm) (Simian immunodeficiency virus sooty mangabey monkey).
   5515..5695    +  LTR            5' LTR (truncated): truncated 5' long terminal repeat (LTR) from HIV-1
   5767..5888    +  polyA_signal   SV40 poly(A) signal: SV40 polyadenylation signal
   5907..6042    +  rep_origin     SV40 ori: SV40 origin of replication
   6104..6120    -  protein_bind   lac operator: The lac repressor binds to the lac operator to inhibit transcription in E. coli. This inhibition can be relieved by adding lactose or isopropyl-β-D-thiogalactopyranoside (IPTG). lac repressor encoded by lacI
   6128..6158    -  promoter       lac promoter: promoter for the E. coli lac operon
   6173..6194    -  protein_bind   CAP binding site: CAP binding activates transcription in the presence of cAMP. E. coli catabolite activator protein
   6207..6299    -  CDS            lacI (fragment): lac repressor; lacI; The lac repressor binds to the lac operator to inhibit transcription in E. coli. This inhibition can be relieved by adding lactose or isopropyl-β-D-thiogalactopyranoside (IPTG).
   6482..7070    -  rep_origin     ori: high-copy-number ColE1/pMB1/pBR322/pUC origin of replication
   7241..8101    -  CDS            AmpR: β-lactamase; bla; confers resistance to ampicillin, carbenicillin, and related antibiotics
   8102..8206    -  promoter       AmpR promoter: bla
   8301..8336    +  CDS            rop (fragment): Rop protein, which maintains plasmids at low copy number; rop
   8438..8537    +  misc_feature   bom (fragment): basis of mobility region from pBR322
   8543..8697    -  CDS            lacZα (fragment): LacZα fragment of β-galactosidase; lacZ fragment
