[The description below was written by a language model from this plasmid's Addgene catalogue record, the feature table of its GenBank file and pLannotate feature annotations shown in this document.]
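Description:
pCDH-CB-IRES-copGFP-T2A-Puro is an empty third-generation-style HIV-1 lentiviral expression backbone derived from the pCDH-CMV-MCS vector, in which a ClaI/SalI fragment was replaced with a CB promoter and multiple cloning site. It is propagated in E. coli through a high-copy pUC-type origin with ampicillin resistance, and a recombination-reducing strain is recorded for growth, as is usual for plasmids carrying repeated LTRs. The annotated full sequence is about 8.7 kb, larger than the backbone size listed in the catalogue. The separate GenBank record covers only a 799 bp portion and carries no feature annotation.

The viral genome is transcribed from an RSV promoter fused to a truncated 5' LTR, so packaging does not depend on Tat. This is followed by the Ψ packaging signal with a partial gag sequence, the RRE for Rev-dependent nuclear export, and the cPPT/CTS, which aids nuclear import. The internal cassette consists of a CMV enhancer fragment joined to the chicken β-actin promoter, a short cloning site, and an SV40 intron. Downstream are an EMCV IRES, copGFP and the puromycin N-acetyltransferase gene. The name indicates that a T2A peptide links the last two, although the feature table does not annotate it. A gene cloned into the MCS is therefore expressed from one transcript that also yields green fluorescence and puromycin resistance, allowing transduced cells to be tracked and selected. A WPRE enhances transcript expression ahead of the truncated 3' LTR, which is followed by an SV40 polyadenylation signal and SV40 origin. The depositor notes that a single-base difference within the IRES does not affect function.
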