Addgene plasmid #72299: pCDH-CB-IRES-copGFP-T2A-Puro
Purpose: (Empty Backbone) Express gene of interest under CB promoter
Depositing lab: Kazuhiro Oka. Depositing organization: Baylor College of Medicine.
Backbone
  Vector backbone: pCDH-CMV-MCS
  Backbone manufacturer: Systembio
  Backbone size (bp): 6677
  Modifications to backbone: ClaI/SalI fragment was replaced with CB promoter + MCS
  Vector type: Mammalian Expression, Lentiviral
  Promoter: chicken beta-actin + CMV enhancer
  Selectable markers: Puromycin
Growth in bacteria
  Bacterial resistance: Ampicillin, 100 μg/mL
  Growth temperature: 37°C
  Growth strain: NEB Stable
  Copy number: High Copy
Gene/Insert
  Cloning method: Restriction Enzyme
  Sequencing primers: 5′ CGGTGGTGGTGCAAATCAAA; 3′ CAACACCACGGAATTGTCAG
Terms and licenses: Academic/Nonprofit Terms; Industry Terms: Not Available to Industry
Depositor comments: The depositor noted that the single nucleotide mismatch (G>A, bp 3249) within IRES found in Addgene's quality control sequence does NOT affect plasmid function.
How to cite: pCDH-CB-IRES-copGFP-T2A-Puro was a gift from Kazuhiro Oka (Addgene plasmid # 72299 ; http://n2t.net/addgene:72299 ; RRID:Addgene_72299)
