LOCUS       Exported 799 bp ds-DNA linear SYN 19-MAY-2021
DEFINITION  Express gene of interest under CB promoter.
ACCESSION   .
VERSION     .
KEYWORDS    pCDH-CB-IRES-copGFP-T2A-Puro
SOURCE      synthetic DNA construct
  ORGANISM  synthetic DNA construct
REFERENCE   1 (bases 1 to 799)
  TITLE     pCDH-CB-IRES-copGFP-T2A-Puro
  JOURNAL   Unpublished
REFERENCE   2 (bases 1 to 799)
  AUTHORS   .
  TITLE     Direct Submission
  JOURNAL   Exported May 19, 2021 from SnapGene Server 1.1.58
            http://www.snapgene.com
FEATURES             Location/Qualifiers
     source          1..799
                     /organism="synthetic DNA construct"
                     /mol_type="other DNA"
ORIGIN
        1 cattgtatgg gatctgatct ggggcctcgg tacacatgct ttacatgtgt ttagtcgagg
       61 ttaaaaaaac gtctaggccc cccgaaccac ggggacgtgg ttttcctttg aaaaacacga
      121 tgataatatg gccacaagat ccaccatgga gagcgacgag agcggcctgc ccgccatgga
      181 gatcgagtgc cgcatcaccg gcaccctgaa cggcgtggag ttcgagctgg tgggcggcgg
      241 agagggcacc cccaagcagg gccgcatgac caacaagatg aagagcacca aaggcgccct
      301 gaccttcagc ccctacctgc tgagccacgt gatgggctac ggcttctacc acttcggcac
      361 ctaccccagc ggctacgaga accccttcct gcacgccatc aacaacggcg gctacaccaa
      421 cacccgcatc gagaagtacg aggacggcgg cgtgctgcac gtgagcttca gctaccgcta
      481 cgaggccggc cgcgtgatcg gcgacttcaa ggtggtgggc accggcttcc ccgaggacag
      541 cgtgatcttc accgacaaga tcatccgcag caacgccacc gtggagcacc tgcaccccat
      601 gggcgataac gtgctggtgg gcagcttcgc ccgcaccttc agcctgcgcg acggcggcta
      661 ctacagcttc gtggtggaca gccacatgca cttcaagagc gccatccacc ccagcatcct
      721 gcagaacggg ggccccatgt tcgccttccg ccgcgtggag gagctgcaca gcaacaccga
      781 gctgggcatc gtggagtac
//
