>Addgene plasmid #72299 | pCDH-CB-IRES-copGFP-T2A-Puro | addgene partial sequence | sequence record 134988 | WPRE-R 5'-CATAGCGTAAAAGGAGCAACA-3'
ATCCAGAGGTTGATTGTCGACGAATTCTCAGGCACCGGGCTTGCGGGTCATGCACCAGGTGCGCGGTCCT
TCGGGCACCTCGACGTCGGCGGTGACGGTGAAGCCGAGCCGCTCGTAGAAGGGGAGGTTGCGGGGCGCGG
AGGTCTCCAGGAAGGCGGGCACCCCGGCGCGCTCGGCCGCCTCCACTCCGGGGAGCACGACGGCGCTGCC
CAGACCCTTGCCCTGGTGGTCGGGCGAGACGCCGACGGTGGCCAGGAACCACGCGGGCTCCTTGGGCCGG
TGCGGCGCCAGGAGGCCTTCCATCTGTTGCTGCGCGGCCAGCCGGGAACCGCTCAACTCGGCCATGCGCG
GGCCGATCTCGGCGAACACCGCCCCCGCTTCGACGCTCTCCGGCGTGGTCCAGACCGCCACCGCGGCGCC
GTCGTCCGCGACCCACACCTTGCCGATGTCGAGCCCGACGCGCGTGAGGAAGAGTTCTTGCAGCTCGGTG
ACCCGCTCGATGTGGCGGTCCGGATCGACGGTGTGGCGCGTGGCGGGGTAGTCGGCGAACGCGGCGGCGA
GGGTGCGTACGGCCCTGGGGACGTCGTCGCGGGTGGCGAGGCGCACCGTGGGCTTGTACTCGGTCATTGG
GCCAGGATTCTCCTCGACGTCACCGCATGTTAGCAGACTTCCTCTGCCCTCTCCACTGCCAAGCTTGCGA
GATCCGGTGGAGCCGGGTCCGGCGGTGCCGTCCACGGCAGA
